>Addgene plasmid #35054 | IFI16-(192-393)-HinA-Y218A | addgene partial sequence | sequence record 45035 | T7 5'-TAATACGACTCACTATAGGG-3'
GCGAATTCCCTCTGAATATTTTGTTTACTTTAAGAAGGAGATATACCATGGGCAGCAGCCATCATCATCA
TCATCACAGCAGCGGCCTGGTGCCGCGCGGCAGCCATATGCAGGTAACTCCCAGAAGAAATGTTCTCCAA
AAACGCCCAGTGATAGTGAAGGTACTGAGTACAACAAAGCCATTTGAAGCTGAGACCCCAGAAATGGAGA
AAAAAATAATGTTTCATGCTACAGTGGCTACACAGACACAGTTCTTCCATGTGAAGGTTTTAAACACCAG
CTTGAAGGAGAAATTCAATGGAAAGAAAATCATCATCATATCAGATTATTTGGAATATGATAGTCTCCTA
GAGGTCAATGAAGAATCTACTGTATCTGAAGCTGGTCCTAACCAAACGTTTGAGGTTCCAAATAAAATCA
TCAACAGAGCAAAGGAAACTCTGAAGATTGATATTCTTCACAAACAAGCTTCAGGAAATATTGTATATGG
GGTATTTATGCTACATAAGAAAACAGTAAATCAGAAGACCACAATCTACGAAATTCAGGATGATAGAGGA
AAAATGGATGTAGTGGGGACAGGACAATGTCACAATATCCCCTGTGAAGAAGGAGATAAGCTCCAACTTT
TCTGCTTTCGACTTAGAAAAAAGAACCAGATGTCAAAACTGATTTCAGAAATGCATAGTTTTATCCAGAT
AAAGAAAAAAACAAACTAGGGATCCGGCTGCTAACAAAGCCCGAAAGGAAGCTGAGTTGGCTGCTGCCAC
CGCTGAGCAATAACTAGCATAACCCCTTGGGGCCTCTAAACGGGTCTTGAGGGGTTTTTTGCTGAAAGGA
GGAACTATATCCGGATATCCCGCAAGAGGCCCGGCAGTACCGGCATAACCAAGCCTATGCCTCCAGCATC
CACGGT
