[The description below was written by a language model from this plasmid's Addgene catalogue record.]
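Description:
IFI16-(192-393)-HinA-Y218A is a bacterial expression plasmid built on the Novagen pET15b backbone (about 5.7 kb without insert) for producing a fragment of human interferon-inducible protein 16 (IFI16, also known as IFNGIP1 or PYHIN2) in E. coli. It is maintained as a high-copy plasmid under ampicillin selection and is propagated in a standard cloning strain. Protein production is intended for a BL21(DE3)-type host that supplies T7 RNA polymerase and carries extra rare-codon tRNAs. No feature table accompanies the record, so backbone elements other than those listed in the catalogue fields are not documented here.

The roughly 600 bp insert encodes residues 192–393 of IFI16, corresponding to the HinA domain, and carries a Y218A point substitution. It was cloned between the NdeI and BamHI sites, both of which remain intact. This places the coding sequence under the T7 promoter and in frame with the N-terminal His tag provided by the backbone. Expression is IPTG-inducible, as is usual for pET vectors, and the His tag allows purification of the recombinant domain by immobilised metal affinity chromatography.

The associated publication concerns the structure of IFI16 and its interaction with the tumour suppressor p53. This suggests the construct serves as a source of mutant HinA domain for structural, biophysical or binding studies, presumably for comparison with the wild-type domain. The record does not state the specific functional consequence expected from the Y218A change.
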