Addgene plasmid #35054: IFI16-(192-393)-HinA-Y218A
Depositing lab: Cheryl Arrowsmith. Depositing organization: University Health Network. Publication: Interferon-inducible protein 16: insight into the interaction with tumor suppressor p53. Liao JC, Lam R, Brazda V, Duan S, Ravichandran M, Ma J, Xiao T, Tempel W, Zuo X, Wang YX, Chirgadze NY, Arrowsmith CH. Structure. 2011 Mar 9;19(3):418-29. 10.1016/j.str.2010.12.015 PubMed 21397192.
Backbone
  Vector backbone: pET15b
  Backbone manufacturer: Novagen
  Backbone size w/o insert (bp): 5700
Growth in bacteria
  Bacterial resistance: Ampicillin, 100 μg/mL
  Growth temperature: 37°C
  Growth strain: DH5alpha
  Growth instructions: induce culture at OD600=0.8 with 1mM IPTG, 15oC overnight
  Copy number: High Copy
Gene/Insert
  Gene/Insert name: IFI16-(192-393)-HinA
  Species: H. sapiens (human)
  Insert size (bp): 603
  Mutation: Contains HinA domain: aa 192-393; Y218A mutation
  Entrez Gene: IFI16 (a.k.a. IFNGIP1, PYHIN2)
  Promoter: T7
  Tag / fusion protein: His (N terminal on backbone)
  Cloning method: Restriction Enzyme; 5′ cloning site NdeI (not destroyed); 3′ cloning site BamHI (not destroyed)
  Sequencing primers: 5′ T7; 3′ T7-term
Terms and licenses: Academic/Nonprofit Terms; Industry Terms: Not Available to Industry
Depositor comments: Growth conditions for protein production: BL21DE3-Codon-plus-RIL
How to cite: IFI16-(192-393)-HinA-Y218A was a gift from Cheryl Arrowsmith (Addgene plasmid # 35054 ; http://n2t.net/addgene:35054 ; RRID:Addgene_35054)
